Addgene plasmid #230158: AiP13613 - pAAV-AiE1021h-minBG-SYFP2-P2A-3XFLAG-10aa-H2B-WPRE3-BGHpA (Alias: CN3613)
Purpose: AiE1021h is an enhancer sequence, designed to drive AAV-mediated transgene expression in specific populations of brain cells
Depositing lab: Allen Institute for Brain Science & Boaz Levi. Depositing organization: Allen Institute. Publication: A suite of enhancer AAVs and transgenic mouse lines for genetic access to cortical cell types. Ben-Simon Y, Hooper M, Narayan S, Daigle TL, Dwivedi D, Way SW, Oster A, Stafford DA, Mich JK, Taormina MJ, Martinez RA, Opitz-Araya X, Roth JR, Alexander JR, Allen S, Amster A, Arbuckle J, Ayala A, Baker PM, Bakken TE, Barcelli T, Barta S, Bendrick J, Bertagnolli D, Bielstein C, Bishwakarma P, Bowlus J, Boyer G, Brouner K, Casian B, Casper T, Chakka AB, Chakrabarty R, Chance RK, Chavan S, Clark M, Colbert K, Collman F, Daniel S, Departee M, DiValentin P, Donadio N, Dotson N, Egdorf T, Fliss T, Gabitto M, Garcia J, Gary A, Gasperini M, Gloe J, Goldy J, Gore BB, Graybuck L, Greisman N, Haeseleer F, Halterman C, Haradon Z, Hastings SD, Helback O, Ho W, Hockemeyer D, Huang C, Huff S, Hunker A, Johansen N, Jones D, Juneau Z, Kalmbach B, Kannan M, Khem S, Kussick E, Kutsal R, Larsen R, Lee C, Lee AY, Leibly M, Lenz GH, Li S, Liang E, Lusk N, Madigan Z, Malloy J, Malone J, McCue R, Melchor J, Mollenkopf T, Moosman S, Morin E, Newman D, Ng L, Ngo K, Omstead V, Otto S, Oyama A, Pena N, Pham T, Phillips E, Pom CA, Potekhina L, Ransford S, Ray PL, Rette D, Reynoldson C, Rimorin C, Rocha D, Ruiz A, Sanchez REA, Sawyer L, Sedeno-Cortes A, Sevigny JP, Shapovalova N, Shepard N, Shulga L, Sigler AR, Siverts L, Soliman S, Somasundaram S, Staats B, Stewart K, Szelenyi E, Tieu M, Trader C, Tran A, van Velthoven CTJ, Walker M, Wang Y, Weed N, Wirthlin M, Wood T, Wynalda B, Yao Z, Zhou T, Ariza J, Dee N, Reding M, Ronellenfitch K, Mufti S, Sunkin SM, Smith KA, Esposito L, Waters J, Thyagarajan B, Yao S, Lein ES, Zeng H, Levi BP, Ngai J, Ting JT, Tasic B. Cell. 2025 May 16:S0092-8674(25)00513-6. doi: 10.1016/j.cell.2025.05.002. PubMed 40403729.
Backbone
  Vector backbone: pAAV2
  Vector type: AAV
Growth in bacteria
  Bacterial resistance: Ampicillin, 100 μg/mL
  Growth temperature: 37°C
  Growth strain: NEB Stable
  Copy number: High Copy
Gene/Insert
  Gene/Insert name: SYFP2-P2A-3XFLAG-10aa-H2B
  Species: Synthetic
  Promoter: minBG
  Cloning method: Gibson Cloning
Terms and licenses: Academic/Nonprofit Terms; Industry Terms: Not Available to Industry
How to cite: AiP13613 - pAAV-AiE1021h-minBG-SYFP2-P2A-3XFLAG-10aa-H2B-WPRE3-BGHpA (Alias: CN3613) was a gift from Allen Institute for Brain Science & Boaz Levi (Addgene plasmid # 230158 ; http://n2t.net/addgene:230158 ; RRID:Addgene_230158)
