[The description below was written by a language model from this plasmid's Addgene catalogue record and pLannotate feature annotations shown in this document.]
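Description:
AiP13613 (pAAV-AiE1021h-minBG-SYFP2-P2A-3XFLAG-10aa-H2B-WPRE3-BGHpA, alias CN3613) is a roughly 5 kb AAV transfer plasmid built on a pAAV2 backbone and used to package an enhancer-driven reporter genome into recombinant AAV. It is maintained in bacteria through a high-copy ColE1/pUC-type origin and selected with ampicillin via the bla gene and its promoter. A filamentous phage origin (annotated as f1 or M13, depending on the sequence record) is also present, along with small remnants of pBR322 bom and rop. AAV2 inverted terminal repeats flank the expression cassette and provide the signals for genome replication and encapsidation. The right ITR is annotated in full, whereas the left one is detected only as short fragments. Both the depositor and the sequencing-derived records are the same length and give essentially identical annotations.

The payload begins with AiE1021h, an enhancer intended to direct expression to specific populations of brain cells, placed upstream of the minimal beta-globin promoter (minBG), which is meant to give little expression unless an enhancer acts on it. Neither element is picked up by the automated annotation, but they presumably occupy the unannotated stretch between the left ITR and the reporter. The record does not state which cell types the enhancer targets. The open reading frame encodes the yellow fluorescent protein SYFP2, followed by a P2A self-cleaving peptide and then human histone H2B carrying an N-terminal 3xFLAG tag joined by a ten-residue linker. One transcript should therefore yield free SYFP2 that fills the cell and a separate FLAG-tagged histone bound to chromatin, marking nuclei for antibody detection. A shortened WPRE (WPRE3) enhances transcript expression, and the bovine growth hormone polyadenylation signal ends the cassette. The construct belongs to a suite of enhancer AAVs developed for genetic access to cortical cell types.
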