Features (pLannotate 1.2.2; 16 found; start..end, strand, type, name):
     12..39      +  repeat_region  AAV2 ITR (fragment): inverted terminal repeat of adeno-associated virus serotype 2 inverted
     68..95      +  repeat_region  AAV2 ITR (fragment): inverted terminal repeat of adeno-associated virus serotype 2 inverted
    474..1190    +  CDS            SYFP2: SYFP2 is a basic (constitutively fluorescent) yellow fluorescent protein published in 2006, derived from Aequorea victoria. It is reported to be a very rapidly-maturing monomer with moderate acid sensitivity.
   1269..1334    +  CDS            3xFLAG: three tandem FLAG® epitope tags, followed by an enterokinase cleavage site
   1365..1742    +  CDS            H2B: human histone H2B; HIST1H2BJ
   1776..1933    +  misc_feature   WPRE (fragment): woodchuck hepatitis virus posttranscriptional regulatory element
   1939..2019    +  misc_feature   WPRE (fragment): woodchuck hepatitis virus posttranscriptional regulatory element
   2036..2147    +  polyA_signal   bGH poly(A) signal: bovine growth hormone polyadenylation signal
   2265..2405    +  repeat_region  AAV2 ITR: inverted terminal repeat of adeno-associated virus serotype 2 inverted
   2410..2461    -  misc_feature   bom (fragment): basis of mobility region from pBR322
   2480..2860    +  rep_origin     M13 ori (sequence partly withheld): M13 bacteriophage origin of replication; arrow indicates direction of (+) strand synthesis
   2936..2985    -  misc_feature   bom (fragment): basis of mobility region from pBR322
   3087..3122    -  CDS            rop (fragment): Rop protein, which maintains plasmids at low copy number; rop
   3217..3321    +  promoter       AmpR promoter: bla
   3322..4182    +  CDS            AmpR: β-lactamase; bla; confers resistance to ampicillin, carbenicillin, and related antibiotics
   4353..4941    +  rep_origin     ori: high-copy-number ColE1/pMB1/pBR322/pUC origin of replication
>Addgene plasmid #230158 | AiP13613 - pAAV-AiE1021h-minBG-SYFP2-P2A-3XFLAG-10aa-H2B-WPRE3-BGHpA (Alias: CN3613) | depositor full sequence | sequence record 452647 | Full Sequence
CCTGCAGGCAGCTGCGCGCTCGCTCGCTCACTGAGGCCGCCCGGGCGTCGGGCGACCTTTGGTCGCCCGG
CCTCAGTGAGCGAGCGAGCGCGCAGAGAGGGAGTGGCCAACTCCATCACTAGGGGTTCCTGCGGCCGCAC
GCGTTCTAAACCAGCAGCCTAGTGGGACCCCTGGCAGTGCAGGGGTTAACACGGTGACCTCCTTAAGCTG
CTGAGGTGTCAGGTCTAATTTTATCCTATAACTGGATCTGCCAGTCCTCTTTTTTGCCCAAGTGCTGAGA
TATATTGGGAAGCCCAGAGTCAGCACTTTTGGTGGCTCAGGAGGCAGCGGGCCCTGATTTTTGCCGAATG
CAGAAAGCTAGAGCCTCCTTGCTGGAGCTCGGGCTGGGCATAAAAGTCAGGGCAGAGCCATCTATTGCTT
ACATTTGCTTCTGGGATCCAGATCTTTCGAAGCTAGCGCTACCGGTCGCCACCATGGTCTCCAAGGGCGA
GGAGCTGTTCACCGGGGTGGTGCCCATCCTGGTCGAGCTGGACGGCGATGTCAACGGCCACAAGTTCAGC
GTGTCCGGCGAGGGCGAGGGCGATGCCACCTACGGCAAGCTGACCCTGAAGCTGATCTGCACCACCGGCA
AGCTGCCCGTGCCCTGGCCCACCCTCGTGACCACCCTGGGCTACGGCGTGCAGTGCTTCGCCCGCTACCC
CGACCACATGAAGCAGCACGACTTCTTCAAGTCCGCCATGCCCGAAGGCTACGTCCAGGAGCGCACCATC
TTCTTCAAAGACGACGGCAACTACAAGACCCGCGCCGAGGTGAAGTTCGAGGGCGACACCCTGGTGAACC
GCATCGAGCTGAAGGGCATCGACTTCAAGGAGGACGGCAACATCCTGGGGCACAAGCTGGAGTACAACTA
CAACAGCCACAACGTCTATATCACCGCCGACAAGCAGAAGAACGGCATCAAGGCCAACTTCAAGATCCGC
CACAACATCGAGGACGGCGGCGTGCAGCTCGCCGACCACTACCAGCAGAACACCCCCATCGGCGACGGCC
CCGTGCTGCTGCCCGACAACCACTACCTGAGCTACCAGTCCAAGCTGAGCAAAGACCCCAACGAGAAGCG
CGATCACATGGTCCTGCTGGAGTTCGTGACCGCCGCCGGGATCACTCTCGGCATGGACGAGCTGTACAAG
GGCTCTGGTGCTACCAACTTCTCACTGTTGAAACAGGCAGGGGATGTAGAGGAGAATCCAGGGCCTGGTG
CTAGTGGAGACTACAAAGACCATGACGGAGATTATAAAGATCATGACATCGATTACAAGGATGACGATGA
CAAGTCCGGACTCAGATCTGGAGGCTCCGGAGGCCCAGAGCCAGCGAAGTCTGCTCCCGCCCCGAAAAAG
GGCTCCAAGAAGGCGGTGACTAAGGCGCAGAAGAAAGGCGGCAAGAAGCGCAAGCGCAGCCGCAAGGAGA
GCTATTCCATCTATGTGTACAAGGTTCTGAAGCAGGTCCACCCTGACACCGGCATTTCGTCCAAGGCCAT
GGGCATCATGAATTCGTTTGTGAACGACATTTTCGAGCGCATCGCAGGAGAGGCTTCCCGCCTGGCGCAT
TACAACAAGCGCTCGACCATCACCTCCCGGGAGATCCAGACGGCCGTGCGCCTGCTGCTGCCTGGGGAGT
TGGCCAAGCACGCCGTGTCCGAGGGTACTAAGGCCATCACCAAGTACACCAGCGCTAAGTAATGAGGCGC
GCCGCGGCCGCGAATTCGATATCATAATCAACCTCTGGATTACAAAATTTGTGAAAGATTGACTGGTATT
CTTAACTATGTTGCTCCTTTTACGCTATGTGGATACGCTGCTTTAATGCCTTTGTATCATGCTATTGCTT
CCCGTATGGCTTTCATTTTCTCCTCCTTGTATAAATCCTGGTTAGTTCTTGCCACGGCGGAACTCATCGC
CGCCTGCCTTGCCCGCTGCTGGACAGGGGCTCGGCTGTTGGGCACTGACAATTCCGTGGCTCGAGAGATC
TTCGACTGTGCCTTCTAGTTGCCAGCCATCTGTTGTTTGCCCCTCCCCCGTGCCTTCCTTGACCCTGGAA
GGTGCCACTCCCACTGTCCTTTCCTAATAAAATGAGGAAATTGCATCGCATTGTCTGAGTAGGTGTCATT
CTATTCTGGGGGGTGGGGTGGGGCAGGACAGCAAGGGGGAGGATTGGGAAGACAATAGCAGGCATGAGAT
CTCACGTGCGGACCGAGCGGCCGCAGGAACCCCTAGTGATGGAGTTGGCCACTCCCTCTCTGCGCGCTCG
CTCGCTCACTGAGGCCGGGCGACCAAAGGTCGCCCGACGCCCGGGCTTTGCCCGGGCGGCCTCAGTGAGC
GAGCGAGCGCGCAGCTGCCTGCAGGGGCGCCTGATGCGGTATTTTCTCCTTACGCATCTGTGCGGTATTT
CACACCGCATA
[142 nt withheld, positions 2462-2603]
C
[141 nt withheld, positions 2605-2745]
CCTTTGACGTTGGAGTCCACGTTCTTT
[37 nt withheld, positions 2773-2809]
ACCCTATCTCGGGCTATTCTTTTGATTTATAAGGGATTTTGCCGATTTCGGCCTATTGGTTAAAAAATGA
GCTGATTTAACAAAAATTTAACGCGAATTTTAACAAAATATTAACGTTTACAATTTTATGGTGCACTCTC
AGTACAATCTGCTCTGATGCCGCATAGTTAAGCCAGCCCCGACACCCGCCAACACCCGCTGACGCGCCCT
GACGGGCTTGTCTGCTCCCGGCATCCGCTTACAGACAAGCTGTGACCGTCTCCGGGAGCTGCATGTGTCA
GAGGTTTTCACCGTCATCACCGAAACGCGCGAGACGAAAGGGCCTCGTGATACGCCTATTTTTATAGGTT
AATGTCATGATAATAATGGTTTCTTAGACGTCAGGTGGCACTTTTCGGGGAAATGTGCGCGGAACCCCTA
TTTGTTTATTTTTCTAAATACATTCAAATATGTATCCGCTCATGAGACAATAACCCTGATAAATGCTTCA
ATAATATTGAAAAAGGAAGAGTATGAGTATTCAACATTTCCGTGTCGCCCTTATTCCCTTTTTTGCGGCA
TTTTGCCTTCCTGTTTTTGCTCACCCAGAAACGCTGGTGAAAGTAAAAGATGCTGAAGATCAGTTGGGTG
CACGAGTGGGTTACATCGAACTGGATCTCAACAGCGGTAAGATCCTTGAGAGTTTTCGCCCCGAAGAACG
TTTTCCAATGATGAGCACTTTTAAAGTTCTGCTATGTGGCGCGGTATTATCCCGTATTGACGCCGGGCAA
GAGCAACTCGGTCGCCGCATACACTATTCTCAGAATGACTTGGTTGAGTACTCACCAGTCACAGAAAAGC
ATCTTACGGATGGCATGACAGTAAGAGAATTATGCAGTGCTGCCATAACCATGAGTGATAACACTGCGGC
CAACTTACTTCTGACAACGATCGGAGGACCGAAGGAGCTAACCGCTTTTTTGCACAACATGGGGGATCAT
GTAACTCGCCTTGATCGTTGGGAACCGGAGCTGAATGAAGCCATACCAAACGACGAGCGTGACACCACGA
TGCCTGTAGCAATGGCAACAACGTTGCGCAAACTATTAACTGGCGAACTACTTACTCTAGCTTCCCGGCA
ACAATTAATAGACTGGATGGAGGCGGATAAAGTTGCAGGACCACTTCTGCGCTCGGCCCTTCCGGCTGGC
TGGTTTATTGCTGATAAATCTGGAGCCGGTGAGCGTGGGTCTCGCGGTATCATTGCAGCACTGGGGCCAG
ATGGTAAGCCCTCCCGTATCGTAGTTATCTACACGACGGGGAGTCAGGCAACTATGGATGAACGAAATAG
ACAGATCGCTGAGATAGGTGCCTCACTGATTAAGCATTGGTAACTGTCAGACCAAGTTTACTCATATATA
CTTTAGATTGATTTAAAACTTCATTTTTAATTTAAAAGGATCTAGGTGAAGATCCTTTTTGATAATCTCA
TGACCAAAATCCCTTAACGTGAGTTTTCGTTCCACTGAGCGTCAGACCCCGTAGAAAAGATCAAAGGATC
TTCTTGAGATCCTTTTTTTCTGCGCGTAATCTGCTGCTTGCAAACAAAAAAACCACCGCTACCAGCGGTG
GTTTGTTTGCCGGATCAAGAGCTACCAACTCTTTTTCCGAAGGTAACTGGCTTCAGCAGAGCGCAGATAC
CAAATACTGTCCTTCTAGTGTAGCCGTAGTTAGGCCACCACTTCAAGAACTCTGTAGCACCGCCTACATA
CCTCGCTCTGCTAATCCTGTTACCAGTGGCTGCTGCCAGTGGCGATAAGTCGTGTCTTACCGGGTTGGAC
TCAAGACGATAGTTACCGGATAAGGCGCAGCGGTCGGGCTGAACGGGGGGTTCGTGCACACAGCCCAGCT
TGGAGCGAACGACCTACACCGAACTGAGATACCTACAGCGTGAGCTATGAGAAAGCGCCACGCTTCCCGA
AGGGAGAAAGGCGGACAGGTATCCGGTAAGCGGCAGGGTCGGAACAGGAGAGCGCACGAGGGAGCTTCCA
GGGGGAAACGCCTGGTATCTTTATAGTCCTGTCGGGTTTCGCCACCTCTGACTTGAGCGTCGATTTTTGT
GATGCTCGTCAGGGGGGCGGAGCCTATGGAAAAACGCCAGCAACGCGGCCTTTTTACGGTTCCTGGCCTT
TTGCTGGCCTTTTGCTCACATGT
