Features (pLannotate 1.2.2; 16 found; start..end, strand, type, name):
     12..39      +  repeat_region  AAV2 ITR (fragment): inverted terminal repeat of adeno-associated virus serotype 2 inverted
     68..95      +  repeat_region  AAV2 ITR (fragment): inverted terminal repeat of adeno-associated virus serotype 2 inverted
    474..1190    +  CDS            SYFP2: SYFP2 is a basic (constitutively fluorescent) yellow fluorescent protein published in 2006, derived from Aequorea victoria. It is reported to be a very rapidly-maturing monomer with moderate acid sensitivity.
   1269..1334    +  CDS            3xFLAG: three tandem FLAG® epitope tags, followed by an enterokinase cleavage site
   1365..1742    +  CDS            H2B: human histone H2B; HIST1H2BJ
   1776..1933    +  misc_feature   WPRE (fragment): woodchuck hepatitis virus posttranscriptional regulatory element
   1939..2019    +  misc_feature   WPRE (fragment): woodchuck hepatitis virus posttranscriptional regulatory element
   2036..2147    +  polyA_signal   bGH poly(A) signal: bovine growth hormone polyadenylation signal
   2265..2405    +  repeat_region  AAV2 ITR: inverted terminal repeat of adeno-associated virus serotype 2 inverted
   2410..2461    -  misc_feature   bom (fragment): basis of mobility region from pBR322
   2480..2935    +  rep_origin     f1 ori (sequence partly withheld): f1 bacteriophage origin of replication; arrow indicates direction of (+) strand synthesis
   2936..2985    -  misc_feature   bom (fragment): basis of mobility region from pBR322
   3087..3122    -  CDS            rop (fragment): Rop protein, which maintains plasmids at low copy number; rop
   3217..3321    +  promoter       AmpR promoter: bla
   3322..4182    +  CDS            AmpR: β-lactamase; bla; confers resistance to ampicillin, carbenicillin, and related antibiotics
   4353..4941    +  rep_origin     ori: high-copy-number ColE1/pMB1/pBR322/pUC origin of replication
>Addgene plasmid #230158 | AiP13613 - pAAV-AiE1021h-minBG-SYFP2-P2A-3XFLAG-10aa-H2B-WPRE3-BGHpA (Alias: CN3613) | addgene full sequence | sequence record 461883 | Addgene NGS Result
CCTGCAGGCAGCTGCGCGCTCGCTCGCTCACTGAGGCCGCCCGGGCGTCGGGCGACCTTTGGTCGCCCGG
CCTCAGTGAGCGAGCGAGCGCGCAGAGAGGGAGTGGCCAACTCCATCACTAGGGGTTCCTGCGGCCGCAC
GCGTTCTAAACCAGCAGCCTAGTGGGACCCCTGGCAGTGCAGGGGTTAACACGGTGACCTCCTTAAGCTG
CTGAGGTGTCAGGTCTAATTTTATCCTATAACTGGATCTGCCAGTCCTCTTTTTTGCCCAAGTGCTGAGA
TATATTGGGAAGCCCAGAGTCAGCACTTTTGGTGGCTCAGGAGGCAGCGGGCCCTGATTTTTGCCGAATG
CAGAAAGCTAGAGCCTCCTTGCTGGAGCTCGGGCTGGGCATAAAAGTCAGGGCAGAGCCATCTATTGCTT
ACATTTGCTTCTGGGATCCAGATCTTTCGAAGCTAGCGCTACCGGTCGCCACCATGGTCTCCAAGGGCGA
GGAGCTGTTCACCGGGGTGGTGCCCATCCTGGTCGAGCTGGACGGCGATGTCAACGGCCACAAGTTCAGC
GTGTCCGGCGAGGGCGAGGGCGATGCCACCTACGGCAAGCTGACCCTGAAGCTGATCTGCACCACCGGCA
AGCTGCCCGTGCCCTGGCCCACCCTCGTGACCACCCTGGGCTACGGCGTGCAGTGCTTCGCCCGCTACCC
CGACCACATGAAGCAGCACGACTTCTTCAAGTCCGCCATGCCCGAAGGCTACGTCCAGGAGCGCACCATC
TTCTTCAAAGACGACGGCAACTACAAGACCCGCGCCGAGGTGAAGTTCGAGGGCGACACCCTGGTGAACC
GCATCGAGCTGAAGGGCATCGACTTCAAGGAGGACGGCAACATCCTGGGGCACAAGCTGGAGTACAACTA
CAACAGCCACAACGTCTATATCACCGCCGACAAGCAGAAGAACGGCATCAAGGCCAACTTCAAGATCCGC
CACAACATCGAGGACGGCGGCGTGCAGCTCGCCGACCACTACCAGCAGAACACCCCCATCGGCGACGGCC
CCGTGCTGCTGCCCGACAACCACTACCTGAGCTACCAGTCCAAGCTGAGCAAAGACCCCAACGAGAAGCG
CGATCACATGGTCCTGCTGGAGTTCGTGACCGCCGCCGGGATCACTCTCGGCATGGACGAGCTGTACAAG
GGCTCTGGTGCTACCAACTTCTCACTGTTGAAACAGGCAGGGGATGTAGAGGAGAATCCAGGGCCTGGTG
CTAGTGGAGACTACAAAGACCATGACGGAGATTATAAAGATCATGACATCGATTACAAGGATGACGATGA
CAAGTCCGGACTCAGATCTGGAGGCTCCGGAGGCCCAGAGCCAGCGAAGTCTGCTCCCGCCCCGAAAAAG
GGCTCCAAGAAGGCGGTGACTAAGGCGCAGAAGAAAGGCGGCAAGAAGCGCAAGCGCAGCCGCAAGGAGA
GCTATTCCATCTATGTGTACAAGGTTCTGAAGCAGGTCCACCCTGACACCGGCATTTCGTCCAAGGCCAT
GGGCATCATGAATTCGTTTGTGAACGACATTTTCGAGCGCATCGCAGGAGAGGCTTCCCGCCTGGCGCAT
TACAACAAGCGCTCGACCATCACCTCCCGGGAGATCCAGACGGCCGTGCGCCTGCTGCTGCCTGGGGAGT
TGGCCAAGCACGCCGTGTCCGAGGGTACTAAGGCCATCACCAAGTACACCAGCGCTAAGTAATGAGGCGC
GCCGCGGCCGCGAATTCGATATCATAATCAACCTCTGGATTACAAAATTTGTGAAAGATTGACTGGTATT
CTTAACTATGTTGCTCCTTTTACGCTATGTGGATACGCTGCTTTAATGCCTTTGTATCATGCTATTGCTT
CCCGTATGGCTTTCATTTTCTCCTCCTTGTATAAATCCTGGTTAGTTCTTGCCACGGCGGAACTCATCGC
CGCCTGCCTTGCCCGCTGCTGGACAGGGGCTCGGCTGTTGGGCACTGACAATTCCGTGGCTCGAGAGATC
TTCGACTGTGCCTTCTAGTTGCCAGCCATCTGTTGTTTGCCCCTCCCCCGTGCCTTCCTTGACCCTGGAA
GGTGCCACTCCCACTGTCCTTTCCTAATAAAATGAGGAAATTGCATCGCATTGTCTGAGTAGGTGTCATT
CTATTCTGGGGGGTGGGGTGGGGCAGGACAGCAAGGGGGAGGATTGGGAAGACAATAGCAGGCATGAGAT
CTCACGTGCGGACCGAGCGGCCGCAGGAACCCCTAGTGATGGAGTTGGCCACTCCCTCTCTGCGCGCTCG
CTCGCTCACTGAGGCCGGGCGACCAAAGGTCGCCCGACGCCCGGGCTTTGCCCGGGCGGCCTCAGTGAGC
GAGCGAGCGCGCAGCTGCCTGCAGGGGCGCCTGATGCGGTATTTTCTCCTTACGCATCTGTGCGGTATTT
CACACCGCATA
[95 nt withheld, positions 2462-2556]
T
[46 nt withheld, positions 2558-2603]
C
[141 nt withheld, positions 2605-2745]
CCTTTGACGTTGGAGTCCACGTTCTTT
[37 nt withheld, positions 2773-2809]
ACTCTATCTCGGGCTATTCTTTTGATTTATAAGGGATTTTGCCGATTTCGGTCTATTGGTTAAAAAATGA
GCTGATTTAACAAAAATTTAACGCGAATTTTAACAAAATATTAACGTTTACAATTTTATGGTGCACTCTC
AGTACAATCTGCTCTGATGCCGCATAGTTAAGCCAGCCCCGACACCCGCCAACACCCGCTGACGCGCCCT
GACGGGCTTGTCTGCTCCCGGCATCCGCTTACAGACAAGCTGTGACCGTCTCCGGGAGCTGCATGTGTCA
GAGGTTTTCACCGTCATCACCGAAACGCGCGAGACGAAAGGGCCTCGTGATACGCCTATTTTTATAGGTT
AATGTCATGATAATAATGGTTTCTTAGACGTCAGGTGGCACTTTTCGGGGAAATGTGCGCGGAACCCCTA
TTTGTTTATTTTTCTAAATACATTCAAATATGTATCCGCTCATGAGACAATAACCCTGATAAATGCTTCA
ATAATATTGAAAAAGGAAGAGTATGAGTATTCAACATTTCCGTGTCGCCCTTATTCCCTTTTTTGCGGCA
TTTTGCCTTCCTGTTTTTGCTCACCCAGAAACGCTGGTGAAAGTAAAAGATGCTGAAGATCAGTTGGGTG
CACGAGTGGGTTACATCGAACTGGATCTCAACAGCGGTAAGATCCTTGAGAGTTTTCGCCCCGAAGAACG
TTTTCCAATGATGAGCACTTTTAAAGTTCTGCTATGTGGCGCGGTATTATCCCGTATTGACGCCGGGCAA
GAGCAACTCGGTCGCCGCATACACTATTCTCAGAATGACTTGGTTGAGTACTCACCAGTCACAGAAAAGC
ATCTTACGGATGGCATGACAGTAAGAGAATTATGCAGTGCTGCCATAACCATGAGTGATAACACTGCGGC
CAACTTACTTCTGACAACGATCGGAGGACCGAAGGAGCTAACCGCTTTTTTGCACAACATGGGGGATCAT
GTAACTCGCCTTGATCGTTGGGAACCGGAGCTGAATGAAGCCATACCAAACGACGAGCGTGACACCACGA
TGCCTGTAGCAATGGCAACAACGTTGCGCAAACTATTAACTGGCGAACTACTTACTCTAGCTTCCCGGCA
ACAATTAATAGACTGGATGGAGGCGGATAAAGTTGCAGGACCACTTCTGCGCTCGGCCCTTCCGGCTGGC
TGGTTTATTGCTGATAAATCTGGAGCCGGTGAGCGTGGGTCTCGCGGTATCATTGCAGCACTGGGGCCAG
ATGGTAAGCCCTCCCGTATCGTAGTTATCTACACGACGGGGAGTCAGGCAACTATGGATGAACGAAATAG
ACAGATCGCTGAGATAGGTGCCTCACTGATTAAGCATTGGTAACTGTCAGACCAAGTTTACTCATATATA
CTTTAGATTGATTTAAAACTTCATTTTTAATTTAAAAGGATCTAGGTGAAGATCCTTTTTGATAATCTCA
TGACCAAAATCCCTTAACGTGAGTTTTCGTTCCACTGAGCGTCAGACCCCGTAGAAAAGATCAAAGGATC
TTCTTGAGATCCTTTTTTTCTGCGCGTAATCTGCTGCTTGCAAACAAAAAAACCACCGCTACCAGCGGTG
GTTTGTTTGCCGGATCAAGAGCTACCAACTCTTTTTCCGAAGGTAACTGGCTTCAGCAGAGCGCAGATAC
CAAATACTGTTCTTCTAGTGTAGCCGTAGTTAGGCCACCACTTCAAGAACTCTGTAGCACCGCCTACATA
CCTCGCTCTGCTAATCCTGTTACCAGTGGCTGCTGCCAGTGGCGATAAGTCGTGTCTTACCGGGTTGGAC
TCAAGACGATAGTTACCGGATAAGGCGCAGCGGTCGGGCTGAACGGGGGGTTCGTGCACACAGCCCAGCT
TGGAGCGAACGACCTACACCGAACTGAGATACCTACAGCGTGAGCTATGAGAAAGCGCCACGCTTCCCGA
AGGGAGAAAGGCGGACAGGTATCCGGTAAGCGGCAGGGTCGGAACAGGAGAGCGCACGAGGGAGCTTCCA
GGGGGAAACGCCTGGTATCTTTATAGTCCTGTCGGGTTTCGCCACCTCTGACTTGAGCGTCGATTTTTGT
GATGCTCGTCAGGGGGGCGGAGCCTATGGAAAAACGCCAGCAACGCGGCCTTTTTACGGTTCCTGGCCTT
TTGCTGGCCTTTTGCTCACATGT
